>Addgene plasmid #233627 | pcDNA5/FRT/TO-3xFLAG-His6-LARP1-d327-496 | addgene full sequence | sequence record 478359 | Addgene NGS Result
GACGGATCGGGAGATCTCCCGATCCCCTATGGTGCACTCTCAGTACAATCTGCTCTGATGCCGCATAGTT
AAGCCAGTATCTGCTCCCTGCTTGTGTGTTGGAGGTCGCTGAGTAGTGCGCGAGCAAAATTTAAGCTACA
ACAAGGCAAGGCTTGACCGACAATTGCATGAAGAATCTGCTTAGGGTTAGGCGTTTTGCGCTGCTTCGCG
ATGTACGGGCCAGATATACGCGTTGACATTGATTATTGACTAGTTATTAATAGTAATCAATTACGGGGTC
ATTAGTTCATAGCCCATATATGGAGTTCCGCGTTACATAACTTACGGTAAATGGCCCGCCTGGCTGACCG
CCCAACGACCCCCGCCCATTGACGTCAATAATGACGTATGTTCCCATAGTAACGCCAATAGGGACTTTCC
ATTGACGTCAATGGGTGGAGTATTTACGGTAAACTGCCCACTTGGCAGTACATCAAGTGTATCATATGCC
AAGTACGCCCCCTATTGACGTCAATGACGGTAAATGGCCCGCCTGGCATTATGCCCAGTACATGACCTTA
TGGGACTTTCCTACTTGGCAGTACATCTACGTATTAGTCATCGCTATTACCATGGTGATGCGGTTTTGGC
AGTACATCAATGGGCGTGGATAGCGGTTTGACTCACGGGGATTTCCAAGTCTCCACCCCATTGACGTCAA
TGGGAGTTTGTTTTGGCACCAAAATCAACGGGACTTTCCAAAATGTCGTAACAACTCCGCCCCATTGACG
CAAATGGGCGGTAGGCGTGTACGGTGGGAGGTCTATATAAGCAGAGCTCTCCCTATCAGTGATAGAGATC
TCCCTATCAGTGATAGAGATCGTCGACGAGCTCGTTTAGTGAACCGTCAGATCGCCTGGAGACGCCATCC
ACGCTGTTTTGACCTCCATAGAAGACACCGGGACCGATCCAGCCTCCGGACTCTAGCGTTTAAACTTAGC
CACCATGGACTACAAAGACCATGACGGTGATTATAAAGATCATGACATCGATTACAAGGATGACGATGAC
AAGCATCATCATCATCATCATATCGAAGGTAGGCATATGGCCACTCAGGTGGAGCCGCTGCTGCCTGGGG
GCGCCACGCTCTTGCAGGCCGAAGAGCACGGGGGGCTGGTGAGGAAGAAGCCGCCGCCGGCGCCCGAGGG
CAAGGGCGAGCCCGGGCCAAACGACGTCCGCGGGGGGGAGCCGGACGGCAGCGCTCGGAGACCCCGGCCG
CCCTGCGCCAAGCCGCACAAGGAGGGCACCGGGCAGCAGGAGCGCGAGAGCCCGCGGCCGCTGCAGCTGC
CCGGCGCCGAAGGCCCGGCCATCAGCGACGGGGAGGAGGGCGGCGGCGAGCCAGGCGCTGGCGGAGGAGC
TGCCGGAGCCGCGGGCGCGGGGCGCCGGGACTTCGTGGAAGCCCCCCCGCCCAAGGTGAACCCGTGGACT
AAGAACGCATTGCCGCCGGTCCTGACCACCGTGAACGGACAGTCCCCCCCAGAACACTCTGCTCCAGCCA
AGGTGGTGAGGGCAGCTGTTCCTAAACAGCGCAAAGGCAGCAAGGTTGGTGACTTTGGAGATGCAATCAA
TTGGCCCACACCTGGAGAGATAGCCCACAAGAGTGTTCAGCCACAGTCCCACAAGCCTCAGCCTACCCGT
AAACTGCCACCCAAGAAGGACATGAAGGAACAGGAGAAAGGAGAAGGGAGTGATAGTAAGGAGAGTCCAA
AAACCAAATCAGATGAATCAGGGGAGGAAAAGAATGGAGATGAGGATTGCCAGCGAGGCGGGCAGAAGAA
GAAAGGAAACAAACACAAGTGGGTTCCATTACAAATAGACATGAAGCCTGAAGTGCCCAGAGAGAAACTG
GCTTCACGCCCCACTCGCCCACCGGAGCCTAGACACATACCTGCCAATCGCGGAGAGATCAAAGGGTCTG
AGTCTGCCACCTACGTGCCCGTGGCCCCCCCCACCCCAGCCTGGCAACCAGAGATCAAACCGGAGCCTGC
CTGGCACGACCAGGATGAGACATCGAGTGTGAAGTCCCAGCTTCTCAACTGCCCTGAATTTGTTCCCCGT
CAGCACTACCAAAAGGAGACAGAGTCGGCACCTGGCTCTCCTCGTGCAGTCACCCCAGTGCCAACCAAAA
CAGAGGAGGTCAGCAACCTAAAGACACTACCCAAGGGCCTGTCTGCCAGCCTGCCTGACCTGGATTCTGA
GAACTGGATTGAAGTGAAGAAGAGGCCTCGGCCATCCCCAGCACGGCCCAAGAAGTCAGAGGAGTCCAGA
TTTTCCCACCTGACCTCTCTGCCTCAGCAGCTGCCTTCCCAGCAGCTGATGTCCAAGGATCAGGATGAGC
AAGAGGAACTGGATTTTCTGTTTGACGAGGAGATGGAGCAGATGGATGGGCGGAAGAACACCTTCACTGC
CTGGTCTGATGAGGAATCTGACTATGAGATTGATGACAGGGATGTCAACAAGATCCTCATTGTCACCCAG
ACACCACATTACATGCGCCGGCACCCAGGGGGGGACCGCACAGGCAACCACACCTCGCGTGCCAAGATGA
GCGCCGAACTGGCCAAGGTCATTAATGATGGCCTCTTCTACTATGAGCAGGACCTGTGGGCTGAAAAGTT
TGAACCTGAGTATTCCCAGATCAAGCAAGAAGTCGAGAACTTCAAAAAGGTCAATATGATCAGCCGGGAG
CAGTTTGACACACTGACCCCTGAGCCCCCTGTGGATCCCAACCAGGAAGTTCCTCCTGGGCCACCTCGGT
TCCAGCAAGTTCCTACGGATGCCCTGGCCAACAAGTTGTTTGGTGCTCCTGAGCCCTCCACCATCGCCCG
CTCTCTACCAACCACTGTCCCAGAGTCACCAAACTACCGCAACACCAGGACCCCTCGCACTCCCCGGACA
CCACAGCTCAAAGACTCAAGCCAGACATCACGGTTTTACCCAGTGGTGAAAGAAGGACGGACACTGGATG
CCAAGATGCCTCGAAAAAGAAAGACAAGACACAGTTCAAACCCACCCTTGGAGAGCCATGTGGGCTGGGT
GATGGATTCCCGTGAGCACAGGCCCCGTACTGCTTCCATCAGCTCCAGCCCCTCAGAAGGGACGCCTACA
GTTGGCAGCTATGGCTGTACCCCTCAGTCATTGCCCAAGTTCCAGCATCCTTCCCATGAACTGCTCAAGG
AAAATGGCTTCACACAACACGTCTACCATAAGTATCGTAGGCGCTGCCTTAATGAGCGGAAACGCTTGGG
CATTGGCCAGTCTCAGGAGATGAACACACTCTTCCGCTTCTGGTCCTTCTTCCTCCGAGATCACTTCAAC
AAAAAGATGTATGAGGAGTTCAAGCAGCTGGCTCTGGAGGACGCCAAAGAAGGCTACAGATATGGTTTGG
AGTGCCTTTTTCGATACTACAGTTATGGCCTGGAAAAGAAGTTCCGGCTGGACATATTCAAGGATTTTCA
GGAGGAAACGGTGAAGGACTATGAAGCTGGCCAACTGTATGGGCTGGAGAAGTTCTGGGCCTTCTTGAAA
TATTCCAAAGCCAAAAATTTGGACATTGACCCCAAACTGCAAGAATACCTCGGCAAATTCCGACGTCTTG
AAGACTTCCGAGTAGATCCCCCCATGGGTGAGGAGGGCAACCACAAGCGACACTCAGTGGTAGCAGGAGG
TGGCGGCGGTGAGGGCAGGAAGCGGTGCCCCTCCCAGTCTTCCAGCAGGCCTGCTGCCATGATCAGCCAA
CCCCCTACACCACCCACCGGCCAGCCTGTCCGGGAAGATGCCAAATGGACAAGCCAGCACTCGAACACAC
AGACTTTGGGAAAGTGATGGTACCGAGCTCGGATCCACTAGTCCAGTGTGGTGGAATTCTGCAGATATCC
AGCACAGTGGCGGCCGCTCGAGTCTAGAGGGCCCGTTTAAACCCGCTGATCAGCCTCGACTGTGCCTTCT
AGTTGCCAGCCATCTGTTGTTTGCCCCTCCCCCGTGCCTTCCTTGACCCTGGAAGGTGCCACTCCCACTG
TCCTTTCCTAATAAAATGAGGAAATTGCATCGCATTGTCTGAGTAGGTGTCATTCTATTCTGGGGGGTGG
GGTGGGGCAGGACAGCAAGGGGGAGGATTGGGAAGACAATAGCAGGCATGCTGGGGATGCGGTGGGCTCT
ATGGCTTCTGAGGCGGAAAGAACCAGCTGGGGCTCTAGGGGGTATCCCC
[124 nt withheld, positions 4250-4373]
C
[91 nt withheld, positions 4375-4465]
AGGGTGATGGTTCACGTACCTAGAAGTTCCTATTCCGAAGTTCCTATTCTCTAGAAAGTATAGGAACTTC
CTTGGCCAAAAAGCCTGAACTCACCGCGACGTCTGTCGAGAAGTTTCTGATCGAAAAGTTCGACAGCGTC
TCCGACCTGATGCAGCTCTCGGAGGGCGAAGAATCTCGTGCTTTCAGCTTCGATGTAGGAGGGCGTGGAT
ATGTCCTGCGGGTAAATAGCTGCGCCGATGGTTTCTACAAAGATCGTTATGTTTATCGGCACTTTGCATC
GGCCGCGCTCCCGATTCCGGAAGTGCTTGACATTGGGGAATTCAGCGAGAGCCTGACCTATTGCATCTCC
CGCCGTGCACAGGGTGTCACGTTGCAAGACCTGCCTGAAACCGAACTGCCCGCTGTTCTGCAGCCGGTCG
CGGAGGCCATGGATGCGATCGCTGCGGCCGATCTTAGCCAGACGAGCGGGTTCGGCCCATTCGGACCGCA
AGGAATCGGTCAATACACTACATGGCGTGATTTCATATGCGCGATTGCTGATCCCCATGTGTATCACTGG
CAAACTGTGATGGACGACACCGTCAGTGCGTCCGTCGCGCAGGCTCTCGATGAGCTGATGCTTTGGGCCG
AGGACTGCCCCGAAGTCCGGCACCTCGTGCACGCGGATTTCGGCTCCAACAATGTCCTGACGGACAATGG
CCGCATAACAGCGGTCATTGACTGGAGCGAGGCGATGTTCGGGGATTCCCAATACGAGGTCGCCAACATC
TTCTTCTGGAGGCCGTGGTTGGCTTGTATGGAGCAGCAGACGCGCTACTTCGAGCGGAGGCATCCGGAGC
TTGCAGGATCGCCGCGGCTCCGGGCGTATATGCTCCGCATTGGTCTTGACCAACTCTATCAGAGCTTGGT
TGACGGCAATTTCGATGATGCAGCTTGGGCGCAGGGTCGATGCGACGCAATCGTCCGATCCGGAGCCGGG
ACTGTCGGGCGTACACAAATCGCCCGCAGAAGCGCGGCCGTCTGGACCGATGGCTGTGTAGAAGTACTCG
CCGATAGTGGAAACCGACGCCCCAGCACTCGTCCGAGGGCAAAGGAATAGCACGTACTACGAGATTTCGA
TTCCACCGCCGCCTTCTATGAAAGGTTGGGCTTCGGAATCGTTTTCCGGGACGCCGGCTGGATGATCCTC
CAGCGCGGGGATCTCATGCTGGAGTTCTTCGCCCACCCCAACTTGTTTATTGCAGCTTATAATGGTTACA
AATAAAGCAATAGCATCACAAATTTCACAAATAAAGCATTTTTTTCACTGCATTCTAGTTGTGGTTTGTC
CAAACTCATCAATGTATCTTATCATGTCTGTATACCGTCGACCTCTAGCTAGAGCTTGGCGTAATCATGG
TCATAGCTGTTTCCTGTGTGAAATTGTTATCCGCTCACAATTCCACACAACATACGAGCCGGAAGCATAA
AGTGTAAAGCCTGGGGTGCCTAATGAGTGAGCTAACTCACATTAATTGCGTTGCGCTCACTGCCCGCTTT
CCAGTCGGGAAACCTGTCGTGCCAGCTGCATTAATGAATCGGCCAACGCGCGGGGAGAGGCGGTTTGCGT
ATTGGGCGCTCTTCCGCTTCCTCGCTCACTGACTCGCTGCGCTCGGTCGTTCGGCTGCGGCGAGCGGTAT
CAGCTCACTCAAAGGCGGTAATACGGTTATCCACAGAATCAGGGGATAACGCAGGAAAGAACATGTGAGC
AAAAGGCCAGCAAAAGGCCAGGAACCGTAAAAAGGCCGCGTTGCTGGCGTTTTTCCATAGGCTCCGCCCC
CCTGACGAGCATCACAAAAATCGACGCTCAAGTCAGAGGTGGCGAAACCCGACAGGACTATAAAGATACC
AGGCGTTTCCCCCTGGAAGCTCCCTCGTGCGCTCTCCTGTTCCGACCCTGCCGCTTACCGGATACCTGTC
CGCCTTTCTCCCTTCGGGAAGCGTGGCGCTTTCTCATAGCTCACGCTGTAGGTATCTCAGTTCGGTGTAG
GTCGTTCGCTCCAAGCTGGGCTGTGTGCACGAACCCCCCGTTCAGCCCGACCGCTGCGCCTTATCCGGTA
ACTATCGTCTTGAGTCCAACCCGGTAAGACACGACTTATCGCCACTGGCAGCAGCCACTGGTAACAGGAT
TAGCAGAGCGAGGTATGTAGGCGGTGCTACAGAGTTCTTGAAGTGGTGGCCTAACTACGGCTACACTAGA
AGAACAGTATTTGGTATCTGCGCTCTGCTGAAGCCAGTTACCTTCGGAAAAAGAGTTGGTAGCTCTTGAT
CCGGCAAACAAACCACCGCTGGTAGCGGTGGTTTTTTTGTTTGCAAGCAGCAGATTACGCGCAGAAAAAA
AGGATCTCAAGAAGATCCTTTGATCTTTTCTACGGGGTCTGACGCTCAGTGGAACGAAAACTCACGTTAA
GGGATTTTGGTCATGAGATTATCAAAAAGGATCTTCACCTAGATCCTTTTAAATTAAAAATGAAGTTTTA
AATCAATCTAAAGTATATATGAGTAAACTTGGTCTGACAGTTACCAATGCTTAATCAGTGAGGCACCTAT
CTCAGCGATCTGTCTATTTCGTTCATCCATAGTTGCCTGACTCCCCGTCGTGTAGATAACTACGATACGG
GAGGGCTTACCATCTGGCCCCAGTGCTGCAATGATACCGCGAGACCCACGCTCACCGGCTCCAGATTTAT
CAGCAATAAACCAGCCAGCCGGAAGGGCCGAGCGCAGAAGTGGTCCTGCAACTTTATCCGCCTCCATCCA
GTCTATTAATTGTTGCCGGGAAGCTAGAGTAAGTAGTTCGCCAGTTAATAGTTTGCGCAACGTTGTTGCC
ATTGCTACAGGCATCGTGGTGTCACGCTCGTCGTTTGGTATGGCTTCATTCAGCTCCGGTTCCCAACGAT
CAAGGCGAGTTACATGATCCCCCATGTTGTGCAAAAAAGCGGTTAGCTCCTTCGGTCCTCCGATCGTTGT
CAGAAGTAAGTTGGCCGCAGTGTTATCACTCATGGTTATGGCAGCACTGCATAATTCTCTTACTGTCATG
CCATCCGTAAGATGCTTTTCTGTGACTGGTGAGTACTCAACCAAGTCATTCTGAGAATAGTGTATGCGGC
GACCGAGTTGCTCTTGCCCGGCGTCAATACGGGATAATACCGCGCCACATAGCAGAACTTTAAAAGTGCT
CATCATTGGAAAACGTTCTTCGGGGCGAAAACTCTCAAGGATCTTACCGCTGTTGAGATCCAGTTCGATG
TAACCCACTCGTGCACCCAACTGATCTTCAGCATCTTTTACTTTCACCAGCGTTTCTGGGTGAGCAAAAA
CAGGAAGGCAAAATGCCGCAAAAAAGGGAATAAGGGCGACACGGAAATGTTGAATACTCATACTCTTCCT
TTTTCAATATTATTGAAGCATTTATCAGGGTTATTGTCTCATGAGCGGATACATATTTGAATGTATTTAG
AAAAATAAACAAATAGGGGTTCCGCGCACATTTCCCCGAAAAGTGCCACCTGACGTC
Features (pLannotate 1.2.2; 23 found; start..end, strand, type, name):
     28..80      -  misc_feature   bom (fragment): basis of mobility region from pBR322
    235..614     +  enhancer       CMV enhancer: human cytomegalovirus immediate early enhancer
    615..818     +  promoter       CMV promoter: human cytomegalovirus (CMV) immediate early promoter
    820..839     +  promoter       PLtetO-1 promoter (fragment): modified phage lambda PL promoter with tet operator sites (Lutz and Bujard, 1997)
    841..860     +  promoter       PLtetO-1 promoter (fragment): modified phage lambda PL promoter with tet operator sites (Lutz and Bujard, 1997)
    868..901     +  promoter       TRE3GV promoter (fragment): 3rd-generation Tet-responsive promoter that can be activated by binding of Tet-On® 3G, optimized for retroviral and lentiviral vectors
    988..1053    +  CDS            3xFLAG: three tandem FLAG® epitope tags, followed by an enterokinase cleavage site
   1053..1071    +  CDS            capTEV™ (fragment): composite tag for in vivo biotinylation, TEV protease cleavage, and 6xHis tagging
   1087..3864    +  CDS            LARP1 (fragment): LARP1_HUMAN - Also known as KIAA0731, LARP. Experimental evidence at protein level: Swiss-Prot protein existence level 1. (Microbial infection) Positively regulates the replication of dengue virus (DENV). From Homo sapiens (Human).
   3980..4204    +  polyA_signal   bGH poly(A) signal: bovine growth hormone polyadenylation signal
   4208..4229    +  promoter       SV40 promoter (fragment): SV40 enhancer and early promoter
   4250..4483    +  rep_origin     f1 ori (fragment) (sequence partly withheld): f1 bacteriophage origin of replication; arrow indicates direction of (+) strand synthesis
   4488..4535    +  protein_bind   FRT: FLP-mediated recombination occurs in the 8-bp core sequence TCTAGAAA (Turan and Bode, 2011). FLP recombinase from the Saccharomyces cerevisiae 2μ plasmid
   4543..5565    +  CDS            HygR: aminoglycoside phosphotransferase from E. coli; aph(4)-Ia; confers resistance to hygromycin
   5575..5700    +  CDS            ble (fragment): BLE_KLEPN - Experimental evidence at protein level: Swiss-Prot protein existence level 1. Binding protein with a strong affinity to the bleomycin family of antibiotics. Binds to CL990; an antimitotic-antibiotic compound. From Klebsiella pneumoniae.
   5695..5816    +  polyA_signal   SV40 poly(A) signal: SV40 polyadenylation signal
   5889..5905    -  protein_bind   lac operator: The lac repressor binds to the lac operator to inhibit transcription in E. coli. This inhibition can be relieved by adding lactose or isopropyl-β-D-thiogalactopyranoside (IPTG). lac repressor encoded by lacI
   5913..5943    -  promoter       lac promoter: promoter for the E. coli lac operon
   5958..5979    -  protein_bind   CAP binding site: CAP binding activates transcription in the presence of cAMP. E. coli catabolite activator protein
   5992..6084    -  CDS            lacI (fragment): lac repressor; lacI; The lac repressor binds to the lac operator to inhibit transcription in E. coli. This inhibition can be relieved by adding lactose or isopropyl-β-D-thiogalactopyranoside (IPTG).
   6267..6855    -  rep_origin     ori: high-copy-number ColE1/pMB1/pBR322/pUC origin of replication
   7026..7886    -  CDS            AmpR: β-lactamase; bla; confers resistance to ampicillin, carbenicillin, and related antibiotics
   7887..7991    -  promoter       AmpR promoter: bla
