[The description below was written by a language model from this plasmid's Addgene catalogue record and pLannotate feature annotations shown in this document.]
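Description:
pcDNA5/FRT/TO-3xFLAG-His6-LARP1-d327-496 is an 8,022-nt mammalian expression plasmid built on the pcDNA5/FRT/TO backbone, which is designed for tetracycline-regulated expression and FLP-mediated, single-site integration into host cell lines that carry a matching genomic FRT site. In bacteria it is maintained as a high-copy plasmid through a ColE1/pUC-type origin and selected with ampicillin via the AmpR (β-lactamase) cassette. Remnants of an f1 origin and of lac regulatory elements are also annotated in the backbone.

The expression cassette is driven by the CMV enhancer and immediate early promoter, followed directly by two short elements annotated as tet operator-containing fragments. These let a Tet repressor silence transcription until tetracycline or doxycycline is added. Downstream lies an open reading frame encoding an N-terminal 3xFLAG tag, a short segment matching a 6xHis tag, and human LARP1 lacking residues 327–496, terminated by the bGH polyadenylation signal. The record does not state which functional region the deletion removes.

An FRT site sits immediately upstream of a hygromycin resistance coding sequence with an SV40 polyadenylation signal. No promoter is annotated directly ahead of it apart from a short SV40 promoter fragment further upstream. In this backbone, HygR is normally expressed only after FLP recombination places it behind a promoter at the genomic FRT locus, so hygromycin selects for correctly integrated clones.

The stated purpose is expression of FLAG- and His-tagged LARP1Δ327–496. The dual tag suits detection and affinity purification, and the associated study concerns LARP1-mediated translational repression during mTORC1 inhibition.
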