Addgene plasmid #233627: pcDNA5/FRT/TO-3xFLAG-His6-LARP1-d327-496
Purpose: Expression of Flag- and His-tagged LARP1delta327-496
Depositing lab: Shintaro Iwasaki. Depositing organization: RIKEN Pioneering Research Institute, Wako. Publication: eIF4A1 enhances LARP1-mediated translational repression during mTORC1 inhibition. Shichino Y, Yamaguchi T, Kashiwagi K, Mito M, Takahashi M, Ito T, Ingolia NT, Kuba K, Iwasaki S. Nat Struct Mol Biol. 2024 Oct;31(10):1557-1566. doi: 10.1038/s41594-024-01321-7. Epub 2024 May 21. PubMed 38773334.
Backbone
  Vector backbone: pCDNA5/FRT/TO
  Vector type: Mammalian Expression
Growth in bacteria
  Bacterial resistance: Ampicillin, 100 μg/mL
  Growth temperature: 37°C
  Growth strain: DH5alpha
  Copy number: High Copy
Gene/Insert
  Gene/Insert name: LARP1delta327-496
  Species: H. sapiens (human)
  Mutation: delta327-496
  Entrez Gene: LARP1 (a.k.a. LARP, Lar1, Lhp1)
  Tag / fusion protein: 3FLAG-His6 (N terminal on insert)
  Cloning method: Gibson Cloning
Terms and licenses: Academic/Nonprofit Terms; Industry Terms: Not Available to Industry
How to cite: pcDNA5/FRT/TO-3xFLAG-His6-LARP1-d327-496 was a gift from Shintaro Iwasaki (Addgene plasmid # 233627 ; http://n2t.net/addgene:233627 ; RRID:Addgene_233627)
